>Addgene plasmid #191142 | EK0289 SFFV-mCherry-SG(s17d9b)SG-EGFP (FLP-IN) | addgene full sequence | sequence record 375604 | Addgene NGS Result
AGTATCTGCTCCCTGCTTGTGTGTTGGAGGTCGCTGAGTAGTGCGCGAGCAAAATTTAAGCTACAACAAG
GCAAGGCTTGACCGACAATTGCCGATAAAATAAAAGATTTTATTTAGTCTCCAGAAAAAGGGGGGAATGA
AAGACCCCACCTGTAGGTTTGGCAAGCTAGCTGCAGTAACGCCATTTTGCAAGGCATGGAAAAATACCAA
ACCAAGAATAGAGAAGTTCAGATCAAGGGCGGGTACATGAAAATAGCTAACGTTGGGCCAAACAGGATAT
CTGCGGTGAGCAGTTTCGGCCCCGGCCCGGGGCCAAGAACAGATGGTCACCGCAGTTTCGGCCCCGGCCC
GAGGCCAAGAACAGATGGTCCCCAGATATGGCCCAACCCTCAGCAGTTTCTTAAGACCCATCAGATGTTT
CCAGGCTCCCCCAAGGACCTGAAATGACCCTGCGCCTTATTTGAATTAACCAATCAGCCTGCTTCTCGCT
TCTGTTCGCGCGCTTCTGCTTCCCGAGCTCTATAAAAGAGCTCACAACCCCTCACTCGGCGCGCCAGTCC
TCCGACAGACTGAGTCGCCCGGGAAGCTTCGCCACCATGGTGAGCAAGGGCGAGGAGGATAACATGGCCA
TCATCAAGGAGTTCATGCGCTTCAAGGTGCACATGGAGGGCTCCGTGAACGGCCACGAGTTCGAGATCGA
GGGCGAGGGCGAGGGCCGCCCCTACGAGGGCACCCAGACCGCCAAGCTGAAGGTGACCAAGGGTGGCCCC
CTGCCCTTCGCCTGGGACATCCTGTCCCCTCAGTTCATGTACGGCTCCAAGGCCTACGTGAAGCACCCCG
CCGACATTCCCGACTACTTGAAGCTGTCCTTCCCCGAGGGCTTCAAGTGGGAGCGCGTGATGAACTTCGA
GGACGGCGGCGTGGTGACCGTGACCCAGGACTCCTCCCTGCAGGACGGCGAGTTCATCTACAAGGTGAAG
CTGCGCGGCACCAACTTCCCCTCCGACGGCCCCGTAATGCAGAAGAAGACCATGGGCTGGGAGGCCTCCT
CCGAGCGGATGTACCCCGAGGACGGCGCCCTGAAGGGCGAGATCAAGCAGAGGCTGAAGCTGAAGGACGG
CGGCCACTACGACGCTGAGGTCAAGACCACCTACAAGGCCAAGAAGCCCGTGCAGCTGCCCGGCGCCTAC
AACGTCAACATCAAGTTGGACATCACCTCCCACAACGAGGACTACACCATCGTGGAACAGTACGAACGCG
CCGAGGGCCGCCACTCCACCGGCGGCATGGACGAGCTGTACAAGAGCGAAGCCAGACACAAACAGAAAAT
TGTGGCTCCGGTGAAACAGACTTTGAATTTTGACCTTCTGAAGCTGGCGGGAGACGTCGAGTCCAACCCC
GGTCCCGGATCCCGTCCGGACTCGAAAGGGATGGTAGCACCCTGTCGAATCCGGCCTTAGAATGTCAGAC
GGTCGACCTACATAATGAATCTCCTAAGCAGGACCGGTGAGGCACGGCATAAGCAAAAGATCGTAGCCCC
AGTAAAGCAAACACTCAACTTCGATCTACTCAAACTCGCAGGTGATGTGGAATCTAATCCAGGACCTGTC
TCAAAGGGCGAGGAACTTTTTACGGGCGTTGTTCCGATCCTCGTCGAATTGGACGGGGACGTTAATGGGC
ATAAATTCTCAGTTAGTGGTGAGGGTGAGGGGGACGCGACATATGGGAAACTTACGCTGAAGTTCATATG
TACCACCGGAAAATTGCCAGTGCCGTGGCCTACTCTCGTCACCACCCTGACATATGGTGTTCAGTGTTTT
AGCCGGTATCCAGACCATATGAAACAGCACGATTTTTTTAAATCCGCTATGCCTGAAGGTTACGTACAGG
AGCGAACGATATTTTTTAAAGACGACGGAAACTACAAAACTAGAGCCGAGGTAAAATTCGAGGGTGACAC
TCTCGTGAACCGGATCGAACTGAAGGGCATAGATTTTAAGGAGGATGGCAATATACTGGGCCACAAGCTC
GAATACAACTATAATTCTCATAATGTCTATATCATGGCGGACAAACAGAAAAACGGCATCAAGGTAAACT
TTAAAATCCGACACAATATTGAGGACGGCTCTGTCCAGCTTGCGGACCATTACCAACAGAACACGCCGAT
AGGGGATGGTCCAGTACTTCTCCCTGATAATCACTATTTGTCTACTCAGTCAGCTCTTAGCAAGGACCCA
AACGAAAAACGGGATCACATGGTCCTTCTTGAGTTCGTCACTGCGGCTGGGATAACACTCGGGATGGACG
AACTGTATAAGTAGGCCGCTCGAGGAGGGCCCGAACAAAAACTCATCTCAGAAGAGGATCTGAATAGCGC
CGTCGACCATCATCATAATCATCATTGAGTTTAAACCCGCTGATCAGCCTCGACTGTGCCTTCTAGTTGC
CAGCCATCTGTTGTTTGCCCCTCCCCCGTGCCTTCCTTGACCCTGGAAGGTGCCACTCCCACTGTCCTTT
CCTAATAAAATGAGGAAATTGCATCGCATTGTCTGAGTAGGTGTCATTCTATTCTGGGGGGTGGGGTGGG
GCAGGACAGCAAGGGGGAGGATTGGGAAGACAATAGCAGGCATGCTGGGGATGCGGTGGGCTCTATGGAG
ATCTATCGATGTTCTGGGGATGCGGTGGGCTCTATGGCTTCTGAGGCGGAAAGAACCAGCTGGGGCTCTA
GGGGGTATCCCC
[124 nt withheld, positions 2743-2866]
C
[91 nt withheld, positions 2868-2958]
AGGGTGATGGTTCACGTACCTAGAAGTTCCTATTCCGAAGTTCCTATTCTCTAGAAAGTATAGGAACTTC
CTTGGCCAAAAAGCCTGAACTCACCGCGACGTCTGTCGAGAAGTTTCTGATCGAAAAGTTCGACAGCGTC
TCCGACCTGATGCAGCTCTCGGAGGGCGAAGAATCTCGTGCTTTCAGCTTCGATGTAGGAGGGCGTGGAT
ATGTCCTGCGGGTAAATAGCTGCGCCGATGGTTTCTACAAAGATCGTTATGTTTATCGGCACTTTGCATC
GGCCGCGCTCCCGATTCCGGAAGTGCTTGACATTGGGGAATTCAGCGAGAGCCTGACCTATTGCATCTCC
CGCCGTGCACAGGGTGTCACGTTGCAAGACCTGCCTGAAACCGAACTGCCCGCTGTTCTGCAGCCGGTCG
CGGAGGCCATGGATGCGATCGCTGCGGCCGATCTTAGCCAGACGAGCGGGTTCGGCCCATTCGGACCGCA
AGGAATCGGTCAATACACTACATGGCGTGATTTCATATGCGCGATTGCTGATCCCCATGTGTATCACTGG
CAAACTGTGATGGACGACACCGTCAGTGCGTCCGTCGCGCAGGCTCTCGATGAGCTGATGCTTTGGGCCG
AGGACTGCCCCGAAGTCCGGCACCTCGTGCACGCGGATTTCGGCTCCAACAATGTCCTGACGGACAATGG
CCGCATAACAGCGGTCATTGACTGGAGCGAGGCGATGTTCGGGGATTCCCAATACGAGGTCGCCAACATC
TTCTTCTGGAGGCCGTGGTTGGCTTGTATGGAGCAGCAGACGCGCTACTTCGAGCGGAGGCATCCGGAGC
TTGCAGGATCGCCGCGGCTCCGGGCGTATATGCTCCGCATTGGTCTTGACCAACTCTATCAGAGCTTGGT
TGACGGCAATTTCGATGATGCAGCTTGGGCGCAGGGTCGATGCGACGCAATCGTCCGATCCGGAGCCGGG
ACTGTCGGGCGTACACAAATCGCCCGCAGAAGCGCGGCCGTCTGGACCGATGGCTGTGTAGAAGTACTCG
CCGATAGTGGAAACCGACGCCCCAGCACTCGTCCGAGGGCAAAGGAATAGCACGTACTACGAGATTTCGA
TTCCACCGCCGCCTTCTATGAAAGGTTGGGCTTCGGAATCGTTTTCCGGGACGCCGGCTGGATGATCCTC
CAGCGCGGGGATCTCATGCTGGAGTTCTTCGCCCACCCCAACTTGTTTATTGCAGCTTATAATGGTTACA
AATAAAGCAATAGCATCACAAATTTCACAAATAAAGCATTTTTTTCACTGCATTCTAGTTGTGGTTTGTC
CAAACTCATCAATGTATCTTATCATGTCTGTATACCGTCGACCTCTAGCTAGAGCTTGGCGTAATCATGG
TCATAGCTGTTTCCTGTGTGAAATTGTTATCCGCTCACAATTCCACACAACATACGAGCCGGAAGCATAA
AGTGTAAAGCCTGGGGTGCCTAATGAGTGAGCTAACTCACATTAATTGCGTTGCGCTCACTGCCCGCTTT
CCAGTCGGGAAACCTGTCGTGCCAGCTGCATTAATGAATCGGCCAACGCGCGGGGAGAGGCGGTTTGCGT
ATTGGGCGCTCTTCCGCTTCCTCGCTCACTGACTCGCTGCGCTCGGTCGTTCGGCTGCGGCGAGCGGTAT
CAGCTCACTCAAAGGCGGTAATACGGTTATCCACAGAATCAGGGGATAACGCAGGAAAGAACATGTGAGC
AAAAGGCCAGCAAAAGGCCAGGAACCGTAAAAAGGCCGCGTTGCTGGCGTTTTTCCATAGGCTCCGCCCC
CCTGACGAGCATCACAAAAATCGACGCTCAAGTCAGAGGTGGCGAAACCCGACAGGACTATAAAGATACC
AGGCGTTTCCCCCTGGAAGCTCCCTCGTGCGCTCTCCTGTTCCGACCCTGCCGCTTACCGGATACCTGTC
CGCCTTTCTCCCTTCGGGAAGCGTGGCGCTTTCTCATAGCTCACGCTGTAGGTATCTCAGTTCGGTGTAG
GTCGTTCGCTCCAAGCTGGGCTGTGTGCACGAACCCCCCGTTCAGCCCGACCGCTGCGCCTTATCCGGTA
ACTATCGTCTTGAGTCCAACCCGGTAAGACACGACTTATCGCCACTGGCAGCAGCCACTGGTAACAGGAT
TAGCAGAGCGAGGTATGTAGGCGGTGCTACAGAGTTCTTGAAGTGGTGGCCTAACTACGGCTACACTAGA
AGAACAGTATTTGGTATCTGCGCTCTGCTGAAGCCAGTTACCTTCGGAAAAAGAGTTGGTAGCTCTTGAT
CCGGCAAACAAACCACCGCTGGTAGCGGTGGTTTTTTTGTTTGCAAGCAGCAGATTACGCGCAGAAAAAA
AGGATCTCAAGAAGATCCTTTGATCTTTTCTACGGGGTCTGACGCTCAGTGGAACGAAAACTCACGTTAA
GGGATTTTGGTCATGAGATTATCAAAAAGGATCTTCACCTAGATCCTTTTAAATTAAAAATGAAGTTTTA
AATCAATCTAAAGTATATATGAGTAAACTTGGTCTGACAGTTACCAATGCTTAATCAGTGAGGCACCTAT
CTCAGCGATCTGTCTATTTCGTTCATCCATAGTTGCCTGACTCCCCGTCGTGTAGATAACTACGATACGG
GAGGGCTTACCATCTGGCCCCAGTGCTGCAATGATACCGCGAGACCCACGCTCACCGGCTCCAGATTTAT
CAGCAATAAACCAGCCAGCCGGAAGGGCCGAGCGCAGAAGTGGTCCTGCAACTTTATCCGCCTCCATCCA
GTCTATTAATTGTTGCCGGGAAGCTAGAGTAAGTAGTTCGCCAGTTAATAGTTTGCGCAACGTTGTTGCC
ATTGCTACAGGCATCGTGGTGTCACGCTCGTCGTTTGGTATGGCTTCATTCAGCTCCGGTTCCCAACGAT
CAAGGCGAGTTACATGATCCCCCATGTTGTGCAAAAAAGCGGTTAGCTCCTTCGGTCCTCCGATCGTTGT
CAGAAGTAAGTTGGCCGCAGTGTTATCACTCATGGTTATGGCAGCACTGCATAATTCTCTTACTGTCATG
CCATCCGTAAGATGCTTTTCTGTGACTGGTGAGTACTCAACCAAGTCATTCTGAGAATAGTGTATGCGGC
GACCGAGTTGCTCTTGCCCGGCGTCAATACGGGATAATACCGCGCCACATAGCAGAACTTTAAAAGTGCT
CATCATTGGAAAACGTTCTTCGGGGCGAAAACTCTCAAGGATCTTACCGCTGTTGAGATCCAGTTCGATG
TAACCCACTCGTGCACCCAACTGATCTTCAGCATCTTTTACTTTCACCAGCGTTTCTGGGTGAGCAAAAA
CAGGAAGGCAAAATGCCGCAAAAAAGGGAATAAGGGCGACACGGAAATGTTGAATACTCATACTCTTCCT
TTTTCAATATTATTGAAGCATTTATCAGGGTTATTGTCTCATGAGCGGATACATATTTGAATGTATTTAG
AAAAATAAACAAATAGGGGTTCCGCGCACATTTCCCCGAAAAGTGCCACCTGACGTCGACGGATCGGGAG
ATCTCCCGATCCCCTATGGTGCACTCTCAGTACAATCTGCTCTGATGCCGCATAGTTAAGCC
Features (pLannotate 1.2.2; 20 found; start..end, strand, type, name):
    176..583     +  promoter       SFFV promoter: spleen focus-forming virus long terminal repeat (LTR) promoter
    597..1304    +  CDS            mCherry: mCherry is a basic (constitutively fluorescent) red fluorescent protein published in 2004, derived from Discosoma sp.. It is reported to be a very rapidly-maturing monomer with low acid sensitivity.
   1341..1399    +  CDS            F2A (fragment): 2A peptide from foot-and-mouth disease virus polyprotein Eukaryotic ribosomes fail to insert a peptide bond between the Gly and Pro residues, yielding separate polypeptides.
   1608..2321    +  CDS            EGFP: EGFP is a basic (constitutively fluorescent) green fluorescent protein published in 1996, derived from Aequorea victoria. It is reported to be a rapidly-maturing weak dimer with moderate acid sensitivity.
   2434..2658    +  polyA_signal   bGH poly(A) signal: bovine growth hormone polyadenylation signal
   2674..2697    +  polyA_signal   bGH poly(A) signal (fragment): bovine growth hormone polyadenylation signal
   2701..2722    +  promoter       SV40 promoter (fragment): SV40 enhancer and early promoter
   2743..2976    +  rep_origin     f1 ori (fragment) (sequence partly withheld): f1 bacteriophage origin of replication; arrow indicates direction of (+) strand synthesis
   2981..3028    +  protein_bind   FRT: FLP-mediated recombination occurs in the 8-bp core sequence TCTAGAAA (Turan and Bode, 2011). FLP recombinase from the Saccharomyces cerevisiae 2μ plasmid
   3036..4058    +  CDS            HygR: aminoglycoside phosphotransferase from E. coli; aph(4)-Ia; confers resistance to hygromycin
   4068..4193    +  CDS            ble (fragment): BLE_KLEPN - Experimental evidence at protein level: Swiss-Prot protein existence level 1. Binding protein with a strong affinity to the bleomycin family of antibiotics. Binds to CL990; an antimitotic-antibiotic compound. From Klebsiella pneumoniae.
   4188..4309    +  polyA_signal   SV40 poly(A) signal: SV40 polyadenylation signal
   4382..4398    -  protein_bind   lac operator: The lac repressor binds to the lac operator to inhibit transcription in E. coli. This inhibition can be relieved by adding lactose or isopropyl-β-D-thiogalactopyranoside (IPTG). lac repressor encoded by lacI
   4406..4436    -  promoter       lac promoter: promoter for the E. coli lac operon
   4451..4472    -  protein_bind   CAP binding site: CAP binding activates transcription in the presence of cAMP. E. coli catabolite activator protein
   4485..4577    -  CDS            lacI (fragment): lac repressor; lacI; The lac repressor binds to the lac operator to inhibit transcription in E. coli. This inhibition can be relieved by adding lactose or isopropyl-β-D-thiogalactopyranoside (IPTG).
   4760..5348    -  rep_origin     ori: high-copy-number ColE1/pMB1/pBR322/pUC origin of replication
   5519..6379    -  CDS            AmpR: β-lactamase; bla; confers resistance to ampicillin, carbenicillin, and related antibiotics
   6380..6484    -  promoter       AmpR promoter: bla
   6543..5       -  misc_feature   bom (fragment) (across the origin): basis of mobility region from pBR322
