[The description below was written by a language model from this plasmid's Addgene catalogue record and pLannotate feature annotations shown in this document.]
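Description:
EK0289 SFFV-mCherry-SG(s17d9b)SG-EGFP (FLP-IN) is a 6.6 kb mammalian expression plasmid built on a Flp-In-type backbone and carrying a synthetic RNA sensor, described in the record as "Sensor 2", the partner of a second construct, EK0211. It is maintained in E. coli through a high-copy ColE1/pUC origin and an ampicillin resistance gene (β-lactamase with its own promoter). Remnants of the lac promoter/operator region, an f1 origin fragment and a pBR322 bom fragment are also annotated.

The payload is a single transcription unit driven by the spleen focus-forming virus (SFFV) LTR promoter and terminated by the bovine growth hormone polyadenylation signal. It encodes mCherry, followed by a partial F2A ribosome-skipping peptide, an unannotated stretch of roughly 200 nt that presumably holds the s17d9b sensor sequence named in the insert, and then EGFP. According to the record, mCherry is the constitutive marker of sensor expression, while EGFP is the output. The associated work concerns programmable RNA sensing by ADAR editing, so EGFP production is expected to depend on editing of the sensor region when it pairs with its target RNA, although the fields given do not spell out the sensor's internal design. The 2A element would let the reporters be released as separate proteins.

Downstream lies an FRT site placed directly in front of a hygromycin resistance coding sequence with an SV40 poly(A) signal. No complete promoter is annotated for this gene, only a short SV40 promoter fragment further upstream. This is the typical Flp-In arrangement, in which FLP-mediated recombination into a genomic FRT landing site supplies a promoter and start codon, so hygromycin selects single-copy stable integrants. The plasmid can therefore be used for transient or stably integrated sensor expression.
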