Addgene plasmid #191142: EK0289 SFFV-mCherry-SG(s17d9b)SG-EGFP (FLP-IN)
Purpose: Expression of Sensor 2 (for EK0211) in mammalian cells; mCherry marker, EGFP output.
Depositing lab: Xiaojing Gao. Depositing organization: Stanford University. Publication: Modular, programmable RNA sensing using ADAR editing in living cells. Kaseniit KE, Katz N, Kolber NS, Call CC, Wengier DL, Cody WB, Sattely ES, Gao XJ. Nat Biotechnol. 2022 Oct 5. pii: 10.1038/s41587-022-01493-x. doi: 10.1038/s41587-022-01493-x. PubMed 36198772.
Backbone
  Vector backbone: FLP-IN
  Vector type: Mammalian Expression
Growth in bacteria
  Bacterial resistance: Ampicillin, 100 μg/mL
  Growth temperature: 37°C
  Growth strain: DH5alpha
  Copy number: High Copy
Gene/Insert
  Gene/Insert name: mCherry:s17d9b:EGFP
  Species: Synthetic
  Mutation: WT
  Promoter: SFFV
  Cloning method: Unknown
Terms and licenses: Academic/Nonprofit Terms; Industry Terms: Not Available to Industry
Depositor comments: Please see https://rnasensing.bio/ for more details. Please visit https://www.biorxiv.org/content/10.1101/2022.01.28.478207v1 for bioRxiv preprint.
How to cite: EK0289 SFFV-mCherry-SG(s17d9b)SG-EGFP (FLP-IN) was a gift from Xiaojing Gao (Addgene plasmid # 191142 ; http://n2t.net/addgene:191142 ; RRID:Addgene_191142)
